>Addgene plasmid #38182 | Abr DH domain NE/AA pGEX | addgene partial sequence | sequence record 54226 | pGEX3
ATCGTCAGTCAGTCACGATGAATTCCTGCAGCCCGGGGGATCTTCATCTTCATGTCCTCCAGCTCATGGT
CTGGGAAGGGGTGCACCTGGGGGCTGGCCTCAGATTCCTCGGGGGATGGAAACACCAGGTCGGCCAGGGG
GATGTACCACTTACAGTCATACTGCTGGTGCTTCCCTGCAGAGGTCTTCTTCAGCTTGGCACACAGTAGG
ACATCTGTAAAGAGGAAGACGTGCCGCAGCTTCCGGGAGCTCTCTGACACTTCCACCAGGAAGCCGTCCT
TCACCAGCTGTCGCGTCTCCCCCTTGGGCGTTGTCACTGCAGTCCGGCGGGGGTCGATATCCGCGGCGAT
GCTGGACAGGAAGTTCTGGGAGATGCGGAGGGCATCCTGCAGCAGCGGGTAGTCGGGGTGGTCCACAGGT
GTGTGCTTCAGCAGGTCGTGTAGGACTAGGGTGCTCCGAGTGACCCGGTCAATGGGCTTGTAGAGCAGAG
CTTCCATGGTGACAGACGTGTGGCTGTCCTTGGAGTCCTTGGGACCTTTCACTTTGAGTTCCTCTGAGAT
CTTCTGGAACTGGTTGTTGGACTGGCTGCACTTCTCAGCTGTCTCCAGAGCGACTTTATAGTTATCGACA
AACGCTTTGTACACACCGAGCTGGCTGGCCAGCTTCTGGAAGAGGTGGCCCATGGTGACCTGGCTGTCCC
ACTGTTGCACCTTGGGGCACAGGTTGTCATAGAACTCCTTGTGGATCTCATAGATGTCCTGGATCTTGTA
GAAGATGGTCTCGATCTGCTGGATGGTGAGCACGGGCTGGGAGGTGGTGGCGGTGGCCTTCAGGGGTTTC
ATGGGCAGCAACAGGGCTTCCAGCTGGTTAATGTAGATCCCACGACCTTCGATCAGATCCGATTTTGGAA
GAATGGTCGCCACCACCAAACG
