[The description below was written by a language model from this plasmid's Addgene catalogue record.]
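Description:
Abr DH domain NE/AA pGEX is a bacterial expression plasmid built on the pGEX 3X backbone, with a recorded total size of about 5.8 kb (roughly 5 kb of backbone plus an 837 bp insert). It is a high-copy plasmid selected with ampicillin and is listed as grown in the Rosetta strain, an E. coli expression host that supplies rare tRNAs to help with translation of eukaryotic coding sequences. No feature table is provided, so the promoter and origin are not explicitly stated. pGEX-series vectors generally drive GST fusions from an IPTG-inducible tac promoter, and the 3X version usually carries a Factor Xa cleavage site between GST and the insert.

The insert encodes the Dbl-homology (DH) domain of human ABR, fused at its N terminus to glutathione S-transferase. It carries two alanine substitutions, N282A and E283A, numbered according to ABR isoform A. The fragment sits between a BamHI site, which was destroyed during cloning, and an EcoRI site, which was retained. According to the depositor notes, the double mutation was first made by site-directed mutagenesis in an Abr-EYFP construct. A 0.35 kb BglII–SstI fragment containing it was then swapped into the corresponding wild-type ABR DH domain pGEX plasmid in place of the wild-type sequence.

DH domains typically mediate guanine nucleotide exchange on Rho-family GTPases. The construct therefore appears intended for producing and affinity-purifying a mutant GST-tagged DH domain for comparison with its wild-type counterpart in biochemical assays, although the record does not spell out the functional effect of the mutations. The associated study concerns the roles of Abr and Bcr in murine macrophages.
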