Addgene plasmid #38182: Abr DH domain NE/AA pGEX
Depositing lab: Nora Heisterkamp. Depositing organization: Children's Hospital Los Angeles. Publication: Abr and Bcr, two homologous Rac GTPase-activating proteins, control multiple cellular functions of murine macrophages. Cho YJ, Cunnick JM, Yi SJ, Kaartinen V, Groffen J, Heisterkamp N. Mol Cell Biol. 2007 Feb;27(3):899-911. Epub 2006 Nov 20. 10.1128/MCB.00756-06 PubMed 17116687.
Backbone
  Vector backbone: pGEX 3X
  Backbone size w/o insert (bp): 5000
  Total vector size (bp): 5837
  Vector type: Bacterial Expression
Growth in bacteria
  Bacterial resistance: Ampicillin, 100 μg/mL
  Growth temperature: 37°C
  Growth strain: Rosetta
  Copy number: High Copy
Gene/Insert
  Gene/Insert name: ABR DH domain N282AE283A
  Species: H. sapiens (human)
  Insert size (bp): 837
  Mutation: ABR DH domain with N282A and E283A mutations
  GenBank ID: NM_02196
  Entrez Gene: ABR (a.k.a. MDB)
  Tag / fusion protein: GST (N terminal on insert)
  Cloning method: Restriction Enzyme; 5′ cloning site BamHI (destroyed during cloning); 3′ cloning site EcoRI (not destroyed)
  Sequencing primers: 5′ GST-F; 3′ pGEX3
Terms and licenses: Academic/Nonprofit Terms; Industry Terms: Not Available to Industry
Depositor comments: Constructed by Young Jin Cho. Mutagenesis done using Stratagene Quick Change kit. 0.35 kb Bgl IIxSstI fragment containing the N282A/E283A double mutation from Abr EYFP (AddGene #36419) was ligated into the "ABR DH domain pGEX" plasmid (AddGene #38181) digested with Bgl II x SstI and removal of the 0.35 kb fragment containing the wt sequence N282E283. The amino acid numbering is as in NM_021962 (isoform A).
How to cite: Abr DH domain NE/AA pGEX was a gift from Nora Heisterkamp (Addgene plasmid # 38182 ; http://n2t.net/addgene:38182 ; RRID:Addgene_38182)
